Addgene plasmid #193342: pAAV-TRE-YPet-WPRE
Purpose: AAV-mediated expression of YPet under the TRE promoter in mammalian cells
Depositing lab: Takeshi Imai. Depositing organization: Kyushu University. Publication: Automated neuronal reconstruction with super-multicolour Tetbow labelling and threshold-based clustering of colour hues. Leiwe MN, Fujimoto S, Baba T, Moriyasu D, Saha B, Sakaguchi R, Inagaki S, Imai T. Nat Commun. 2024 Jun 25;15(1):5279. doi: 10.1038/s41467-024-49455-y. PubMed 38918382.
Backbone
  Vector backbone: AAV2
  Total vector size (bp): 5129
  Vector type: Mammalian Expression, AAV
Growth in bacteria
  Bacterial resistance: Ampicillin, 100 μg/mL
  Growth temperature: 37°C
  Growth strain: NEB Stable
  Copy number: High Copy
Gene/Insert
  Gene/Insert name: YPet
  Species: Modified fluorescent protein
  Insert size (bp): 720
  Promoter: TRE
  Cloning method: Gibson Cloning
  Sequencing primers: 5′ ATGTCGAGGTAGGCGTGTAC; 3′ WPRE-R
Resource information
  A portion of this plasmid was derived from a plasmid made by: The YPet gene was cloned from pCAGGS-RaichuEV-Rac (https://doi.org/10.1091/mbc.e11-01-0072).
Terms and licenses: Academic/Nonprofit Terms; Industry Terms: Not Available to Industry
Depositor comments: Please visit https://www.biorxiv.org/content/10.1101/2022.10.20.512984v1 for bioRxiv preprint.
How to cite: pAAV-TRE-YPet-WPRE was a gift from Takeshi Imai (Addgene plasmid # 193342 ; http://n2t.net/addgene:193342 ; RRID:Addgene_193342)
