[The description below was written by a language model from this plasmid's Addgene catalogue record and pLannotate feature annotations shown in this document.]
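Description:
pAAV-TRE-YPet-WPRE is an adeno-associated virus transfer plasmid built on an AAV2 backbone for expressing the yellow fluorescent protein YPet in mammalian cells under tetracycline-system control. It is propagated in E. coli as a high-copy plasmid from a ColE1/pUC-type origin and selected with ampicillin through the β-lactamase gene and its native promoter. An f1 phage origin is also present in the backbone, along with short leftover fragments of lacZα and lacI that have no evident function here. The catalogue gives a total size of 5129 bp, whereas the annotated sequencing record is 4,821 nt; the reason for the difference is not stated.

The payload lies between two AAV2 inverted terminal repeats, one of which is annotated only as a fragment. These repeats are the cis elements required for replication and packaging of the intervening DNA into AAV particles. Within them, a tight TRE promoter (seven tet operator repeats fused to a minimal CMV promoter) drives the roughly 720 bp YPet coding sequence, an Aequorea victoria-derived yellow fluorescent protein. It is followed by a WPRE, which enhances transcript stability and expression, and an SV40 polyadenylation region; this is annotated on the reverse strand with an adjacent large T antigen fragment, consistent with the bidirectional SV40 terminator segment. Because the TRE has very low basal activity, YPet expression depends on a tetracycline transactivator supplied separately, which this plasmid does not encode. The associated publication concerns super-multicolour Tetbow labelling, in which fluorescent protein vectors are used to give neurons distinguishable colour hues for automated reconstruction.
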