Features (pLannotate 1.2.2; 14 found; start..end, strand, type, name):
     62..194     -  repeat_region  AAV2 ITR (fragment): inverted terminal repeat of adeno-associated virus serotype 2 inverted
    262..574     +  promoter       tight TRE promoter: Tet-responsive promoter PTight, consisting of seven tet operator sequences followed by the minimal CMV promoter
    591..1307    +  CDS            YPet: YPet is a basic (constitutively fluorescent) yellow fluorescent protein published in 2005, derived from Aequorea victoria. It has moderate acid sensitivity.
   1323..1911    +  misc_feature   WPRE: woodchuck hepatitis virus posttranscriptional regulatory element
   1912..1931    +  misc_feature   MCS (fragment): pBluescript multiple cloning site
   1960..2081    -  polyA_signal   SV40 poly(A) signal: SV40 polyadenylation signal
   2104..2172    -  CDS            large T antigen (fragment): large T antigen from SV40 (simian virus 40)
   2243..2376    +  repeat_region  AAV2 ITR: inverted terminal repeat of adeno-associated virus serotype 2 inverted
   2370..2426    -  CDS            lacI (fragment): lac repressor; lacI; The lac repressor binds to the lac operator to inhibit transcription in E. coli. This inhibition can be relieved by adding lactose or isopropyl-β-D-thiogalactopyranoside (IPTG).
   2609..3197    -  rep_origin     ori: high-copy-number ColE1/pMB1/pBR322/pUC origin of replication
   3368..4228    -  CDS            AmpR: β-lactamase; bla; confers resistance to ampicillin, carbenicillin, and related antibiotics
   4229..4333    -  promoter       AmpR promoter: bla
   4386..4814    -  rep_origin     f1 ori (sequence partly withheld): f1 bacteriophage origin of replication; arrow indicates direction of (+) strand synthesis
   4819..67      -  CDS            lacZα (fragment) (across the origin): LacZα fragment of β-galactosidase; lacZ fragment
>Addgene plasmid #193342 | pAAV-TRE-YPet-WPRE | addgene full sequence | sequence record 394375 | Addgene NGS Result
GCCATTCAGGCTGCGCAACTGTTGGGAAGGGCGATCGGTGCGGGCCTCTTCGCTATTACGCCAGCTGCGC
GCTCGCTCGCTCACTGAGGCCGCCCGGGCAAAGCCCGGGCGTCGGGCGACCTTTGGTCGCCCGGCCTCAG
TGAGCGAGCGAGCGCGCAGAGAGGGAGTGGCCAACTCCATCACTAGGGGTTCCTTGTAGTTAATGATTAA
CCCGCCATGCTACTTATCTACGTAGCCATGCTCTAGGAAGATCTCGAATTGGTTTACTCCCTATCAGTGA
TAGAGAACGTATGTCGAGTTTACTCCCTATCAGTGATAGAGAACGATGTCGAGTTTACTCCCTATCAGTG
ATAGAGAACGTATGTCGAGTTTACTCCCTATCAGTGATAGAGAACGTATGTCGAGTTTACTCCCTATCAG
TGATAGAGAACGTATGTCGAGTTTATCCCTATCAGTGATAGAGAACGTATGTCGAGTTTACTCCCTATCA
GTGATAGAGAACGTATGTCGAGGTAGGCGTGTACGGTGGGAGGCCTATATAAGCAGAGCTCGTTTAGTGA
ACCGTCAGATCGCCTGGAGAATTCGCCACCATGGTGAGCAAGGGCGAGGAGCTGTTCACCGGGGTGGTGC
CCATCCTGGTCGAGCTGGACGGCGACGTAAACGGCCACAAGTTCAGCGTGTCCGGCGAGGGCGAGGGCGA
TGCCACCTACGGCAAGCTGACCCTGAAACTTCTATGCACCACCGGCAAGCTGCCCGTGCCCTGGCCCACC
CTCGTGACCACCCTGGGCTACGGCCTGCAGTGCTTCGCCCGCTACCCCGACCACATGAAGCAGCACGACT
TCTTCAAGTCCGCCATGCCCGAAGGCTACGTCCAGGAGCGCACCATCTTCTTCAAGGACGACGGCAACTA
CAAGACCCGCGCCGAGGTGAAGTTCGAGGGCGACACCCTGGTGAACCGCATCGAGCTGAAGGGCATCGAC
TTCAAGGAGGACGGCAACATCCTGGGGCACAAGCTGGAGTACAACTACAACAGCCACAACGTCTATATCA
CCGCCGACAAGCAGAAGAACGGCATCAAGGCCAACTTCAAGATCCGCCACAACATCGAGGACGGCGGCGT
GCAGCTCGCCGACCACTACCAGCAGAACACCCCCATCGGCGACGGCCCCGTGCTGCTGCCCGACAACCAC
TACCTGAGCTACCAGTCCGCCCTGTTCAAAGACCCCAACGAGAAGCGCGATCACATGGTCCTGCTGGAGT
TCCTGACCGCCGCCGGGATCACTGAGGGCATGAACGAGCTGTACAAGTAAAAGCTTATCGATAATCAACC
TCTGGATTACAAAATTTGTGAAAGATTGACTGGTATTCTTAACTATGTTGCTCCTTTTACGCTATGTGGA
TACGCTGCTTTAATGCCTTTGTATCATGCTATTGCTTCCCGTATGGCTTTCATTTTCTCCTCCTTGTATA
AATCCTGGTTGCTGTCTCTTTATGAGGAGTTGTGGCCCGTTGTCAGGCAACGTGGCGTGGTGTGCACTGT
GTTTGCTGACGCAACCCCCACTGGTTGGGGCATTGCCACCACCTGTCAGCTCCTTTCCGGGACTTTCGCT
TTCCCCCTCCCTATTGCCACGGCGGAACTCATCGCCGCCTGCCTTGCCCGCTGCTGGACAGGGGCTCGGC
TGTTGGGCACTGACAATTCCGTGGTGTTGTCGGGGAAATCATCGTCCTTTCCTTGGCTGCTCGCCTGTGT
TGCCACCTGGATTCTGCGCGGGACGTCCTTCTGCTACGTCCCTTCGGCCCTCAATCCAGCGGACCTTCCT
TCCCGCGGCCTGCTGCCGGCTCTGCGGCCTCTTCCGCGTCTTCGCCTTCGCCCTCAGACGAGTCGGATCT
CCCTTTGGGCCGCCTCCCCGCATCGATACCGTCGACCTCGACCCGGGCGGCCGCTTCGAGCAGACATGAT
AAGATACATTGATGAGTTTGGACAAACCACAACTAGAATGCAGTGAAAAAAATGCTTTATTTGTGAAATT
TGTGATGCTATTGCTTTATTTGTAACCATTATAAGCTGCAATAAACAAGTTAACAACAACAATTGCATTC
ATTTTATGTTTCAGGTTCAGGGGGAGATGTGGGAGGTTTTTTAAAGCAAGTAAAACCTCTACAAATGTGG
TAAAATCGATAAGGATCTTCCTAGAGCATGGCTACGTAGATAAGTAGCATGGCGGGTTAATCATTAACTA
CAAGGAACCCCTAGTGATGGAGTTGGCCACTCCCTCTCTGCGCGCTCGCTCGCTCACTGAGGCCGGGCGA
CCAAAGGTCGCCCGACGCCCGGGCTTTGCCCGGGCGGCCTCAGTGAGCGAGCGAGCGCGCAGCTGCATTA
ATGAATCGGCCAACGCGCGGGGAGAGGCGGTTTGCGTATTGGGCGCTCTTCCGCTTCCTCGCTCACTGAC
TCGCTGCGCTCGGTCGTTCGGCTGCGGCGAGCGGTATCAGCTCACTCAAAGGCGGTAATACGGTTATCCA
CAGAATCAGGGGATAACGCAGGAAAGAACATGTGAGCAAAAGGCCAGCAAAAGGCCAGGAACCGTAAAAA
GGCCGCGTTGCTGGCGTTTTTCCATAGGCTCCGCCCCCCTGACGAGCATCACAAAAATCGACGCTCAAGT
CAGAGGTGGCGAAACCCGACAGGACTATAAAGATACCAGGCGTTTCCCCCTGGAAGCTCCCTCGTGCGCT
CTCCTGTTCCGACCCTGCCGCTTACCGGATACCTGTCCGCCTTTCTCCCTTCGGGAAGCGTGGCGCTTTC
TCATAGCTCACGCTGTAGGTATCTCAGTTCGGTGTAGGTCGTTCGCTCCAAGCTGGGCTGTGTGCACGAA
CCCCCCGTTCAGCCCGACCGCTGCGCCTTATCCGGTAACTATCGTCTTGAGTCCAACCCGGTAAGACACG
ACTTATCGCCACTGGCAGCAGCCACTGGTAACAGGATTAGCAGAGCGAGGTATGTAGGCGGTGCTACAGA
GTTCTTGAAGTGGTGGCCTAACTACGGCTACACTAGAAGAACAGTATTTGGTATCTGCGCTCTGCTGAAG
CCAGTTACCTTCGGAAAAAGAGTTGGTAGCTCTTGATCCGGCAAACAAACCACCGCTGGTAGCGGTGGTT
TTTTTGTTTGCAAGCAGCAGATTACGCGCAGAAAAAAAGGATCTCAAGAAGATCCTTTGATCTTTTCTAC
GGGGTCTGACGCTCAGTGGAACGAAAACTCACGTTAAGGGATTTTGGTCATGAGATTATCAAAAAGGATC
TTCACCTAGATCCTTTTAAATTAAAAATGAAGTTTTAAATCAATCTAAAGTATATATGAGTAAACTTGGT
CTGACAGTTACCAATGCTTAATCAGTGAGGCACCTATCTCAGCGATCTGTCTATTTCGTTCATCCATAGT
TGCCTGACTCCCCGTCGTGTAGATAACTACGATACGGGAGGGCTTACCATCTGGCCCCAGTGCTGCAATG
ATACCGCGAGACCCACGCTCACCGGCTCCAGATTTATCAGCAATAAACCAGCCAGCCGGAAGGGCCGAGC
GCAGAAGTGGTCCTGCAACTTTATCCGCCTCCATCCAGTCTATTAATTGTTGCCGGGAAGCTAGAGTAAG
TAGTTCGCCAGTTAATAGTTTGCGCAACGTTGTTGCCATTGCTACAGGCATCGTGGTGTCACGCTCGTCG
TTTGGTATGGCTTCATTCAGCTCCGGTTCCCAACGATCAAGGCGAGTTACATGATCCCCCATGTTGTGCA
AAAAAGCGGTTAGCTCCTTCGGTCCTCCGATCGTTGTCAGAAGTAAGTTGGCCGCAGTGTTATCACTCAT
GGTTATGGCAGCACTGCATAATTCTCTTACTGTCATGCCATCCGTAAGATGCTTTTCTGTGACTGGTGAG
TACTCAACCAAGTCATTCTGAGAATAGTGTATGCGGCGACCGAGTTGCTCTTGCCCGGCGTCAATACGGG
ATAATACCGCGCCACATAGCAGAACTTTAAAAGTGCTCATCATTGGAAAACGTTCTTCGGGGCGAAAACT
CTCAAGGATCTTACCGCTGTTGAGATCCAGTTCGATGTAACCCACTCGTGCACCCAACTGATCTTCAGCA
TCTTTTACTTTCACCAGCGTTTCTGGGTGAGCAAAAACAGGAAGGCAAAATGCCGCAAAAAAGGGAATAA
GGGCGACACGGAAATGTTGAATACTCATACTCTTCCTTTTTCAATATTATTGAAGCATTTATCAGGGTTA
TTGTCTCATGAGCGGATACATATTTGAATGTATTTAGAAAAATAAACAAATAGGGGTTCCGCGCACATTT
CCCCGAAAAGTGCCACCTAAATTGTAAGCGTTAATATTTTGTTAAAATTCGCGTTAAATTTTTGTTAAAT
CAGCTCATTTTTTAACCAATAGGCCGAAATCGGCAAAATCCCTTATAAATCAAAAGAATAGACCGAGATA
GGGT
[37 nt withheld, positions 4485-4521]
AAAGAACGTGGACTCCAACGTCAAAGG
[49 nt withheld, positions 4549-4597]
T
[91 nt withheld, positions 4599-4689]
G
[124 nt withheld, positions 4691-4814]
CCCATTC
